Addgene plasmid #55114: mCherry-Paxillin-22
Purpose: Localization: Focal Adhesions, Excitation: 587, Emission: 610
Depositing lab: Michael Davidson. Depositing organization: Florida State University, Tallahassee. Publication: Scanning angle interference microscopy reveals cell dynamics at the nanoscale. Paszek MJ, DuFort CC, Rubashkin MG, Davidson MW, Thorn KS, Liphardt JT, Weaver VM. Nat Methods. 2012 Jul 1;9(8):825-7. doi: 10.1038/nmeth.2077. PubMed 22751201.
Backbone
  Vector backbone: mCherry
  Backbone size w/o insert (bp): 4750
  Vector type: Mammalian Expression
  Selectable markers: Neomycin (select with G418)
Growth in bacteria
  Bacterial resistance: Kanamycin, 50 μg/mL
  Growth temperature: 37°C
  Growth strain: DH5alpha
  Copy number: High Copy
Gene/Insert
  Gene/Insert name: Paxillin (alt name: NM_204984.1)
  Species: G. gallus (chicken)
  Promoter: CMV
  Tag / fusion protein: mCherry (C terminal on backbone)
  Cloning method: Unknown
  Sequencing primers: 5′ CMV-F; 3′ SV40pA-R
Terms and licenses: Academic/Nonprofit Terms; Industry Terms: Not Available to Industry
Depositor comments: . Excitation = 587; Emission = 610
How to cite: mCherry-Paxillin-22 was a gift from Michael Davidson (Addgene plasmid # 55114 ; http://n2t.net/addgene:55114 ; RRID:Addgene_55114)
