[The description below was written by a language model from this plasmid's Addgene catalogue record and pLannotate feature annotations shown in this document.]
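Description:
mCherry-Paxillin-22 is a mammalian expression plasmid that produces chicken (Gallus gallus) paxillin fused to the red fluorescent protein mCherry, built on an mCherry fusion-vector backbone. In the full 6,388-nt sequence, the human cytomegalovirus immediate-early enhancer and promoter drive a paxillin coding sequence that is followed by a short stretch of residual multiple cloning site and then mCherry, so the fluorescent protein sits at the C terminus of paxillin with the cloning-site remnant apparently serving as the linker between the two. The transcript is terminated by an SV40 polyadenylation signal. A second, shorter sequence record of 2,514 nt covers only the paxillin–linker–mCherry region and agrees with this arrangement.

The backbone carries a high-copy ColE1/pUC-type origin for propagation in E. coli and an f1 phage origin. A single Tn5 aminoglycoside phosphotransferase gene (NeoR/KanR) serves both hosts: a bacterial bla-type promoter gives kanamycin resistance in bacteria, while the adjacent SV40 enhancer/early promoter, paired with an HSV thymidine kinase polyadenylation signal, allows G418 selection of stably transfected mammalian cells. The small annotated fragments of large T antigen, ble and bGH poly(A) appear to be incidental matches to backbone sequence rather than functional elements.

Paxillin is a cytoskeletal adaptor protein that concentrates at sites of cell–matrix attachment, so the fusion acts as a live-cell marker of focal adhesions. It is imaged in the red channel, with recorded excitation and emission maxima of 587 and 610 nm, and is suited to fluorescence microscopy of adhesion localization and dynamics.
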