Features (pLannotate 1.2.2; 16 found; start..end, strand, type, name):
      1..304     +  enhancer       CMV enhancer: human cytomegalovirus immediate early enhancer
    305..508     +  promoter       CMV promoter: human cytomegalovirus (CMV) immediate early promoter
    540..2216    +  CDS            PXN: PAXI_CHICK - Experimental evidence at protein level: Swiss-Prot protein existence level 1. Cytoskeletal protein involved in actin-membrane attachment at sites of cell adhesion to the extracellular matrix (focal adhesion). Binds in vitro to vinculin as well as to the SH3 domain of c-SRC and, when tyrosine phosphorylated, to the SH2 domain of v-CRK. From Gallus gallus (Chicken).
   2217..2269    +  misc_feature   MCS: multiple cloning site
   2283..2990    +  CDS            mCherry: mCherry is a basic (constitutively fluorescent) red fluorescent protein published in 2004, derived from Discosoma sp.. It is reported to be a very rapidly-maturing monomer with low acid sensitivity.
   3010..3093    +  CDS            large T antigen (fragment): large T antigen from SV40 (simian virus 40)
   3116..3237    +  polyA_signal   SV40 poly(A) signal: SV40 polyadenylation signal
   3271..3699    -  rep_origin     f1 ori (sequence partly withheld): f1 bacteriophage origin of replication; arrow indicates direction of (+) strand synthesis
   3726..3830    +  promoter       AmpR promoter: bla
   3832..4189    +  promoter       SV40 promoter: SV40 enhancer and early promoter
   4224..5018    +  CDS            NeoR/KanR: aminoglycoside phosphotransferase from Tn5; aph(3')-II (or nptII); confers resistance to neomycin, kanamycin, and G418 (Geneticin®)
   5039..5191    +  CDS            ble (fragment): BLE_KLEPN - Experimental evidence at protein level: Swiss-Prot protein existence level 1. Binding protein with a strong affinity to the bleomycin family of antibiotics. Binds to CL990; an antimitotic-antibiotic compound. From Klebsiella pneumoniae.
   5250..5297    +  polyA_signal   HSV TK poly(A) signal: herpes simplex virus thymidine kinase polyadenylation signal (Cole and Stacy, 1985)
   5388..5404    -  polyA_signal   bGH poly(A) signal (fragment): bovine growth hormone polyadenylation signal
   5626..6214    +  rep_origin     ori: high-copy-number ColE1/pMB1/pBR322/pUC origin of replication
   6329..6388    +  enhancer       CMV enhancer (fragment): human cytomegalovirus immediate early enhancer
>Addgene plasmid #55114 | mCherry-Paxillin-22 | addgene full sequence | sequence record 475725 | Addgene NGS Result
CGTTACATAACTTACGGTAAATGGCCCGCCTGGCTGACCGCCCAACGACCCCCGCCCATTGACGTCAATA
ATGACGTATGTTCCCATAGTAACGCCAATAGGGACTTTCCATTGACGTCAATGGGTGGAGTATTTACGGT
AAACTGCCCACTTGGCAGTACATCAAGTGTATCATATGCCAAGTACGCCCCCTATTGACGTCAATGACGG
TAAATGGCCCGCCTGGCATTATGCCCAGTACATGACCTTATGGGACTTTCCTACTTGGCAGTACATCTAC
GTATTAGTCATCGCTATTACCATGGTGATGCGGTTTTGGCAGTACATCAATGGGCGTGGATAGCGGTTTG
ACTCACGGGGATTTCCAAGTCTCCACCCCATTGACGTCAATGGGAGTTTGTTTTGGCACCAAAATCAACG
GGACTTTCCAAAATGTCGTAACAACTCCGCCCCATTGACGCAAATGGGCGGTAGGCGTGTACGGTGGGAG
GTCTATATAAGCAGAGCTGGTTTAGTGAACCGTCAGATCCGCTAGCACCATGGACGACCTCGATGCCTTA
CTGGCAGACCTGGAATCCACCACCTCGCATATCTCTAAGCGACCGGTGTTTCTAACAGAGGAAACGCCTT
ACTCCTACCCAACTGGAAACCATACGTACCAGGAGATTGCTGTGCCACCGCCGGTGCCCCCGCCGCCTTC
CAGTGAGGCCCTAAATGGCACTGTGATTGACCCCTTAGACCAGTGGCAACCCAGCGTGTCCAGATACGGC
CACCAGCAACCTCAGTCCCAGTCTCCGATATACAGCTCTAGTGCCAAAAGCTCCAGTGCCTCTGTTCCTA
GAGACGGGCTCAGCTCCCCTTCTCCCCGTGCCAGTGAGGAGGAACACGTGTACAGCTTCCCAAACAAGCA
GAAGTCTGCAGAACCATCTCCCACAATGACCAGCACCTCCCTGGGCAGCAACCTCTCGGAACTGGACAGG
CTTCTCCTGGAACTGAATGCTGTTCAACATAATCCCCCCAGTGGCTTCTCAGCAGATGAAGTCAGCAGAA
GCCCATCACTGCCCAATGTGACCGGACCTCACTATGTCATCCCAGAGAGCAGCAGCTCTGCAGGAGGGAA
GGCTGCACCCCCTACAAAAGAAAAACCAAAGCGGAATGGTGGGCGTGGGATTGAAGATGTGCGTCCCAGT
GTGGAGAGCCTGCTGGATGAGCTGGAGAGCTCTGTGCCAAGCCCAGTCCCTGCAATCACTGTGAGCCAAG
GGGAGGTGAGCAGCCCCCAGCGTGTCAACGCCAGTCAGCAGCAGACCCGTATCTCTGCTTCTTCAGCTAC
ACGAGAACTGGATGAGCTGATGGCGTCCCTCTCTGACTTTAAGTTCATGGCACAGGGGAAAGCCGGCGGC
AGCAGCTCCCCACCATCCACCACCCCAAAGCCTGGCAGTCAGCTGGACACCATGCTGGGAAGTCTGCAGT
CTGACCTGAACAAACTGGGGGTAGCGACGGTCGCCAAGGGTGTGTGCGGAGCCTGCAAGAAGCCGATTGC
TGGGCAGGTAGTTACAGCCATGGGGAAGACCTGGCACCCTGAGCACTTCGTCTGCACCCACTGCCAGGAG
GAGATTGGATCACGGAACTTCTTTGAGCGGGATGGGCAGCCCTACTGTGAGAAGGACTATCACAACCTCT
TCTCTCCTCGCTGCTACTACTGCAATGGGCCAATCCTTGATAAAGTGGTGACGGCTTTGGACAGGACGTG
GCACCCTGAACACTTTTTCTGTGCCCAGTGTGGAGTTTTCTTTGGACCTGAAGGATTTCATGAGAAGGAT
GGCAAAGCCTATTGCCGCAAGGACTACTTTGACATGTTTGCTCCCAAGTGTGGAGGCTGTGCCCGGGCTA
TCCTGGAAAATTACATTTCTGCCTTAAACACCCTGTGGCACCCTGAGTGCTTTGTCTGTCGGGAATGTTT
CACACCGTTCATCAACGGCAGCTTCTTCGAGCACGACGGGCAGCCCTACTGCGAGGTGCATTACCACGAG
CGCCGCGGCTCGCTGTGCTCTGGCTGCCAGAAGCCCATCACGGGACGCTGCATCACTGCCATGGGCAAGA
AATTTCACCCCGAACACTTTGTCTGTGCCTTCTGCCTCAAGCAGCTCAACAAAGGAACCTTCAAAGAACA
GAACGACAAGCCCTACTGTCAGAACTGCTTTCTCAAACTCTTCTGTCTCGAGCTCAAGCTTCGAATTCTG
CAGTCGACGGTACCGCGGGCCCGGGATCCACCGGTCGCCACCATGGTGAGCAAGGGCGAGGAGGATAACA
TGGCCATCATCAAGGAGTTCATGCGCTTCAAGGTGCACATGGAGGGCTCCGTGAACGGCCACGAGTTCGA
GATCGAGGGCGAGGGCGAGGGCCGCCCCTACGAGGGCACCCAGACCGCCAAGCTGAAGGTGACCAAGGGT
GGCCCCCTGCCCTTCGCCTGGGACATCCTGTCCCCTCAGTTCATGTACGGCTCCAAGGCCTACGTGAAGC
ACCCCGCCGACATCCCCGACTACTTGAAGCTGTCCTTCCCCGAGGGCTTCAAGTGGGAGCGCGTGATGAA
CTTCGAGGACGGCGGCGTGGTGACCGTGACCCAGGACTCCTCCCTGCAGGACGGCGAGTTCATCTACAAG
GTGAAGCTGCGCGGCACCAACTTCCCCTCCGACGGCCCCGTAATGCAGAAGAAGACCATGGGCTGGGAGG
CCTCCTCCGAGCGGATGTACCCCGAGGACGGCGCCCTGAAGGGCGAGATCAAGCAGAGGCTGAAGCTGAA
GGACGGCGGCCACTACGACGCTGAGGTCAAGACCACCTACAAGGCCAAGAAGCCCGTGCAGCTGCCCGGC
GCCTACAACGTCAACATCAAGTTGGACATCACCTCCCACAACGAGGACTACACCATCGTGGAACAGTACG
AACGCGCCGAGGGCCGCCACTCCACCGGCGGCATGGACGAGCTGTACAAGTAAAGCGGCCGCGACTCTAG
ATCATAATCAGCCATACCACATTTGTAGAGGTTTTACTTGCTTTAAAAAACCTCCCACACCTCCCCCTGA
ACCTGAAACATAAAATGAATGCAATTGTTGTTGTTAACTTGTTTATTGCAGCTTATAATGGTTACAAATA
AAGCAATAGCATCACAAATTTCACAAATAAAGCATTTTTTTCACTGCATTCTAGTTGTGGTTTGTCCAAA
CTCATCAATGTATCTTAAGGCGTAAATTGTAAGCGTTAATATTTTGTTAAAATTCGCGTTAAATTTTTGT
TAAATCAGCTCATTTTTTAACCAATAGGCCGAAATCGGCAAAATCCCTTATAAATCAAAAGAATAGACCG
AGATAGGGT
[37 nt withheld, positions 3370-3406]
AAAGAACGTGGACTCCAACGTCAAAGG
[49 nt withheld, positions 3434-3482]
T
[91 nt withheld, positions 3484-3574]
G
[124 nt withheld, positions 3576-3699]
CAGGTGGCACTTTTCGGGGAAATGTGCGCGGAACCCCTATTTGTTTATTTTTCTAAATACATTCAAATAT
GTATCCGCTCATGAGACAATAACCCTGATAAATGCTTCAATAATATTGAAAAAGGAAGAGTCCTGAGGCG
GAAAGAACCAGCTGTGGAATGTGTGTCAGTTAGGGTGTGGAAAGTCCCCAGGCTCCCCAGCAGGCAGAAG
TATGCAAAGCATGCATCTCAATTAGTCAGCAACCAGGTGTGGAAAGTCCCCAGGCTCCCCAGCAGGCAGA
AGTATGCAAAGCATGCATCTCAATTAGTCAGCAACCATAGTCCCGCCCCTAACTCCGCCCATCCCGCCCC
TAACTCCGCCCAGTTCCGCCCATTCTCCGCCCCATGGCTGACTAATTTTTTTTATTTATGCAGAGGCCGA
GGCCGCCTCGGCCTCTGAGCTATTCCAGAAGTAGTGAGGAGGCTTTTTTGGAGGCCTAGGCTTTTGCAAA
GATCGATCAAGAGACAGGATGAGGATCGTTTCGCATGATTGAACAAGATGGATTGCACGCAGGTTCTCCG
GCCGCTTGGGTGGAGAGGCTATTCGGCTATGACTGGGCACAACAGACAATCGGCTGCTCTGATGCCGCCG
TGTTCCGGCTGTCAGCGCAGGGGCGCCCGGTTCTTTTTGTCAAGACCGACCTGTCCGGTGCCCTGAATGA
ACTGCAAGACGAGGCAGCGCGGCTATCGTGGCTGGCCACGACGGGCGTTCCTTGCGCAGCTGTGCTCGAC
GTTGTCACTGAAGCGGGAAGGGACTGGCTGCTATTGGGCGAAGTGCCGGGGCAGGATCTCCTGTCATCTC
ACCTTGCTCCTGCCGAGAAAGTATCCATCATGGCTGATGCAATGCGGCGGCTGCATACGCTTGATCCGGC
TACCTGCCCATTCGACCACCAAGCGAAACATCGCATCGAGCGAGCACGTACTCGGATGGAAGCCGGTCTT
GTCGATCAGGATGATCTGGACGAAGAGCATCAGGGGCTCGCGCCAGCCGAACTGTTCGCCAGGCTCAAGG
CGAGCATGCCCGACGGCGAGGATCTCGTCGTGACCCATGGCGATGCCTGCTTGCCGAATATCATGGTGGA
AAATGGCCGCTTTTCTGGATTCATCGACTGTGGCCGGCTGGGTGTGGCGGACCGCTATCAGGACATAGCG
TTGGCTACCCGTGATATTGCTGAAGAGCTTGGCGGCGAATGGGCTGACCGCTTCCTCGTGCTTTACGGTA
TCGCCGCTCCCGATTCGCAGCGCATCGCCTTCTATCGCCTTCTTGACGAGTTCTTCTGAGCGGGACTCTG
GGGTTCGAAATGACCGACCAAGCGACGCCCAACCTGCCATCACGAGATTTCGATTCCACCGCCGCCTTCT
ATGAAAGGTTGGGCTTCGGAATCGTTTTCCGGGACGCCGGCTGGATGATCCTCCAGCGCGGGGATCTCAT
GCTGGAGTTCTTCGCCCACCCTAGGGGGAGGCTAACTGAAACACGGAAGGAGACAATACCGGAAGGAACC
CGCGCTATGACGGCAATAAAAAGACAGAATAAAACGCACGGTGTTGGGTCGTTTGTTCATAAACGCGGGG
TTCGGTCCCAGGGCTGGCACTCTGTCGATACCCCACCGAGACCCCATTGGGGCCAATACGCCCGCGTTTC
TTCCTTTTCCCCACCCCACCCCCCAAGTTCGGGTGAAGGCCCAGGGCTCGCAGCCAACGTCGGGGCGGCA
GGCCCTGCCATAGCCTCAGGTTACTCATATATACTTTAGATTGATTTAAAACTTCATTTTTAATTTAAAA
GGATCTAGGTGAAGATCCTTTTTGATAATCTCATGACCAAAATCCCTTAACGTGAGTTTTCGTTCCACTG
AGCGTCAGACCCCGTAGAAAAGATCAAAGGATCTTCTTGAGATCCTTTTTTTCTGCGCGTAATCTGCTGC
TTGCAAACAAAAAAACCACCGCTACCAGCGGTGGTTTGTTTGCCGGATCAAGAGCTACCAACTCTTTTTC
CGAAGGTAACTGGCTTCAGCAGAGCGCAGATACCAAATACTGTTCTTCTAGTGTAGCCGTAGTTAGGCCA
CCACTTCAAGAACTCTGTAGCACCGCCTACATACCTCGCTCTGCTAATCCTGTTACCAGTGGCTGCTGCC
AGTGGCGATAAGTCGTGTCTTACCGGGTTGGACTCAAGACGATAGTTACCGGATAAGGCGCAGCGGTCGG
GCTGAACGGGGGGTTCGTGCACACAGCCCAGCTTGGAGCGAACGACCTACACCGAACTGAGATACCTACA
GCGTGAGCTATGAGAAAGCGCCACGCTTCCCGAAGGGAGAAAGGCGGACAGGTATCCGGTAAGCGGCAGG
GTCGGAACAGGAGAGCGCACGAGGGAGCTTCCAGGGGGAAACGCCTGGTATCTTTATAGTCCTGTCGGGT
TTCGCCACCTCTGACTTGAGCGTCGATTTTTGTGATGCTCGTCAGGGGGGCGGAGCCTATGGAAAAACGC
CAGCAACGCGGCCTTTTTACGGTTCCTGGCCTTTTGCTGGCCTTTTGCTCACATGTTCTTTCCTGCGTTA
TCCCCTGATTCTGTGGATAACCGTATTACCGCCATGCATTAGTTATTAATAGTAATCAATTACGGGGTCA
TTAGTTCATAGCCCATATATGGAGTTCCG
