Features (pLannotate 1.2.2; 3 found; start..end, strand, type, name):
     22..1698    +  CDS            PXN: PAXI_CHICK - Experimental evidence at protein level: Swiss-Prot protein existence level 1. Cytoskeletal protein involved in actin-membrane attachment at sites of cell adhesion to the extracellular matrix (focal adhesion). Binds in vitro to vinculin as well as to the SH3 domain of c-SRC and, when tyrosine phosphorylated, to the SH2 domain of v-CRK. From Gallus gallus (Chicken).
   1699..1751    +  misc_feature   MCS: multiple cloning site
   1765..2472    +  CDS            mCherry: mCherry is a basic (constitutively fluorescent) red fluorescent protein published in 2004, derived from Discosoma sp.. It is reported to be a very rapidly-maturing monomer with low acid sensitivity.
>Addgene plasmid #55114 | mCherry-Paxillin-22 | analyzer sequence | sequence record 85481
GACGTCAGATCCGCTAGCACCATGGACGACCTCGATGCCTTACTGGCAGACCTGGAATCCACCACCTCGC
ATATCTCTAAGCGACCGGTGTTTCTAACAGAGGAAACGCCTTACTCCTACCCAACTGGAAACCATACGTA
CCAGGAGATTGCTGTGCCACCGCCGGTGCCCCCGCCGCCTTCCAGTGAGGCCCTAAATGGCACTGTGATT
GACCCCTTAGACCAGTGGCAACCCAGCGTGTCCAGATACGGCCACCAGCAACCTCAGTCCCAGTCTCCGA
TATACAGCTCTAGTGCCAAAAGCTCCAGTGCCTCTGTTCCTAGAGACGGGCTCAGCTCCCCTTCTCCCCG
TGCCAGTGAGGAGGAACACGTGTACAGCTTCCCAAACAAGCAGAAGTCTGCAGAACCATCTCCCACAATG
ACCAGCACCTCCCTGGGCAGCAACCTCTCGGAACTGGACAGGCTTCTCCTGGAACTGAATGCTGTTCAAC
ATAATCCCCCCAGTGGCTTCTCAGCAGATGAAGTCAGCAGAAGCCCATCACTGCCCAATGTGACCGGACC
TCACTATGTCATCCCAGAGAGCAGCAGCTCTGCAGGAGGGAAGGCTGCACCCCCTACAAAAGAAAAACCA
AAGCGGAATGGTGGGCGTGGGATTGAAGATGTGCGTCCCAGTGTGGAGAGCCTGCTGGATGAGCTGGAGA
GCTCTGTGCCAAGCCCAGTCCCTGCAATCACTGTGAGCCAAGGGGAGGTGAGCAGCCCCCAGCGTGTCAA
CGCCAGTCAGCAGCAGACCCGTATCTCTGCTTCTTCAGCTACACGAGAACTGGATGAGCTGATGGCGTCC
CTCTCTGACTTTAAGTTCATGGCACAGGGGAAAGCCGGCGGCAGCAGCTCCCCACCATCCACCACCCCAA
AGCCTGGCAGTCAGCTGGACACCATGCTGGGAAGTCTGCAGTCTGACCTGAACAAACTGGGGGTAGCGAC
GGTCGCCAAGGGTGTGTGCGGAGCCTGCAAGAAGCCGATTGCTGGGCAGGTAGTTACAGCCATGGGGAAG
ACCTGGCACCCTGAGCACTTCGTCTGCACCCACTGCCAGGAGGAGATTGGATCACGGAACTTCTTTGAGC
GGGATGGGCAGCCCTACTGTGAGAAGGACTATCACAACCTCTTCTCTCCTCGCTGCTACTACTGCAATGG
GCCAATCCTTGATAAAGTGGTGACGGCTTTGGACAGGACGTGGCACCCTGAACACTTTTTCTGTGCCCAG
TGTGGAGTTTTCTTTGGACCTGAAGGATTTCATGAGAAGGATGGCAAAGCCTATTGCCGCAAGGACTACT
TTGACATGTTTGCTCCCAAGTGTGGAGGCTGTGCCCGGGCTATCCTGGAAAATTACATTTCTGCCTTAAA
CACCCTGTGGCACCCTGAGTGCTTTGTCTGTCGGGAATGTTTCACACCGTTCATCAACGGCAGCTTCTTC
GAGCACGACGGGCAGCCCTACTGCGAGGTGCATTACCACGAGCGCCGCGGCTCGCTGTGCTCTGGCTGCC
AGAAGCCCATCACGGGACGCTGCATCACTGCCATGGGCAAGAAATTTCACCCCGAACACTTTGTCTGTGC
CTTCTGCCTCAAGCAGCTCAACAAAGGAACCTTCAAAGAACAGAACGACAAGCCCTACTGTCAGAACTGC
TTTCTCAAACTCTTCTGTCTCGAGCTCAAGCTTCGAATTCTGCAGTCGACGGTACCGCGGGCCCGGGATC
CACCGGTCGCCACCATGGTGAGCAAGGGCGAGGAGGATAACATGGCCATCATCAAGGAGTTCATGCGCTT
CAAGGTGCACATGGAGGGCTCCGTGAACGGCCACGAGTTCGAGATCGAGGGCGAGGGCGAGGGCCGCCCC
TACGAGGGCACCCAGACCGCCAAGCTGAAGGTGACCAAGGGTGGCCCCCTGCCCTTCGCCTGGGACATCC
TGTCCCCTCAGTTCATGTACGGCTCCAAGGCCTACGTGAAGCACCCCGCCGACATCCCCGACTACTTGAA
GCTGTCCTTCCCCGAGGGCTTCAAGTGGGAGCGCGTGATGAACTTCGAGGACGGCGGCGTGGTGACCGTG
ACCCAGGACTCCTCCCTGCAGGACGGCGAGTTCATCTACAAGGTGAAGCTGCGCGGCACCAACTTCCCCT
CCGACGGCCCCGTAATGCAGAAGAAGACCATGGGCTGGGAGGCCTCCTCCGAGCGGATGTACCCCGAGGA
CGGCGCCCTGAAGGGCGAGATCAAGCAGAGGCTGAAGCTGAAGGACGGCGGCCACTACGACGCTGAGGTC
AAGACCACCTACAAGGCCAAGAAGCCCGTGCAGCTGCCCGGCGCCTACAACGTCAACATCAAGTTGGACA
TCACCTCCCACAACGAGGACTACACCATCGTGGAACAGTACGAACGCGCCGAGGGCCGCCACTCCACCGG
CGGCATGGACGAGCTGTACAAGTAAAGCGGCCGCGACTCTAGATCATAATCAGCCATACCACAT
