>Addgene plasmid #55114 | mCherry-Paxillin-22 | addgene partial sequence | sequence record 99688 | mCherry-R 5'-TTGGTCACCTTCAGCTTGG-3'
CCTCGATCTCGAACTCGTGGCCGTTCACGGAGCCCTCCATGTGCACCTTGAAGCGCATGAACTCCTTGAT
GATGGCCATGTTATCCTCCTCGCCCTTGCTCACCATGGTGGCGACCGGTGGATCCCGGGCCCGCGGTACC
GTCGACTGCAGAATTCGAAGCTTGAGCTCGAGACAGAAGAGTTTGAGAAAGCAGTTCTGACAGTAGGGCT
TGTCGTTCTGTTCTTTGAAGGTTCCTTTGTTGAGCTGCTTGAGGCAGAAGGCACAGACAAAGTGTTCGGG
GTGAAATTTCTTGCCCATGGCAGTGATGCAGCGTCCCGTGATGGGCTTCTGGCAGCCAGAGCACAGCGAG
CCGCGGCGCTCGTGGTAATGCACCTCGCAGTAGGGCTGCCCGTCGTGCTCGAAGAAGCTGCCGTTGATGA
ACGGTGTGAAACATTCCCGACAGACAAAGCACTCAGGGTGCCACAGGGTGTTTAAGGCAGAAATGTAATT
TTCCAGGATAGCCCGGGCACAGCCTCCACACTTGGGAGCAAACATGTCAAAGTAGTCCTTGCGGCAATAG
GCTTTGCCATCCTTCTCATGAAATCCTTCAGGTCCAAAGAAAACTCCACACTGGGCACAGAAAAAGTGTT
CAGGGTGCCACGTCCTGTCCAAAGCCGTCACCACTTTATCAAGGATTGGCCCATTGCAGTAGTAGCAGCG
AGGAGAGAAGAGGTTGTGATAGTCCTTCTCACAGTAGGGCTGCCCATCCCGCTCAAAGAAGTTCCGTGAT
CCAATCTCCTCCTGGCAGTGGGTGCAGACGAAGTGCTCAGGGTGCCAGGTCTTCCC
